Addgene plasmid #200019: pCDNA4.TO_ORF31_TurboID_3xHA
Purpose: Expresses KSHV protein ORF31 fused at the C-terminal to TurboID-3xHA
Depositing lab: Britt Glaunsinger. Depositing organization: University of California, Berkeley. Publication: The viral packaging motor potentiates Kaposi's sarcoma-associated herpesvirus gene expression late in infection. McCollum CO, Didychuk AL, Liu D, Murray-Nerger LA, Cristea IM, Glaunsinger BA. PLoS Pathog. 2023 Apr 17;19(4):e1011163. doi: 10.1371/journal.ppat.1011163. eCollection 2023 Apr. PubMed 37068108.
Backbone
  Vector backbone: pCDNA4.TO
  Backbone manufacturer: Clonetech
  Backbone size w/o insert (bp): 5003
  Total vector size (bp): 6788
  Vector type: Mammalian Expression
Growth in bacteria
  Bacterial resistance: Ampicillin, 100 μg/mL
  Growth temperature: 37°C
  Growth strain: DH5alpha
  Copy number: High Copy
Gene/Insert
  Gene/Insert name: ORF31
  Species: Kaposi's Sarcoma Associated Herpesvirus (HHV-8)
  Insert size (bp): 1782
  Promoter: CMV
  Tag / fusion protein: TurboID-3xHA (C terminal on insert)
  Cloning method: Ligation Independent Cloning
  Sequencing primers: 5′ TACCGAGCTCGGATCatgtcacaaaacagaaagactctgcct; 3′ AAACAACAGATGGCTGGCAACTAGAAGGCAC
Terms and licenses: Academic/Nonprofit Terms; Industry Terms: Not Available to Industry
Depositor comments: Please visit https://doi.org/10.1101/2023.01.29.526158 for bioRxiv preprint.
How to cite: pCDNA4.TO_ORF31_TurboID_3xHA was a gift from Britt Glaunsinger (Addgene plasmid # 200019 ; http://n2t.net/addgene:200019 ; RRID:Addgene_200019)
