[The description below was written by a language model from this plasmid's Addgene catalogue record and pLannotate feature annotations shown in this document.]
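Description:
pCDNA4.TO_ORF31_TurboID_3xHA is a mammalian expression plasmid of about 6.8 kb built on the pCDNA4.TO backbone. It produces the Kaposi's sarcoma-associated herpesvirus (HHV-8) protein ORF31 fused at its C terminus to the proximity-labelling biotin ligase TurboID and a 3xHA epitope tag. In E. coli it is maintained at high copy from a ColE1/pUC-type origin and selected with ampicillin through the bla gene. An f1 origin is also present. For selection in mammalian cells the backbone carries a Sh ble (Zeocin/bleomycin resistance) cassette. This cassette is driven by the SV40 early promoter, with an EM7 promoter for bacterial expression, and ends in the SV40 poly(A) signal.

The fusion is transcribed from the human CMV immediate-early enhancer and promoter. Two short tet operator matches lie immediately downstream of the promoter. This arrangement lets the promoter be repressed in cells expressing the Tet repressor and induced with tetracycline or doxycycline, while it acts constitutively in cells lacking the repressor. Transcripts terminate at the bovine growth hormone polyadenylation signal. The automated annotation places the ORF31 coding region just upstream of TurboID. It also labels a short stretch at the start of the insert as an ORF30 fragment, probably reflecting overlapping viral reading frames rather than a separate payload. The 3xHA tag is listed in the catalogue entry but was not called as a feature; it would sit in the unannotated gap between TurboID and the poly(A) signal.

TurboID biotinylates proteins close to the fusion, so ORF31's neighbours and interaction partners can be captured on streptavidin and identified, while the HA tag allows detection or immunoprecipitation. The associated study concerns KSHV late gene expression.
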