Features (pLannotate 1.2.2; 24 found; start..end, strand, type, name):
     28..80      -  misc_feature   bom (fragment): basis of mobility region from pBR322
    235..614     +  enhancer       CMV enhancer: human cytomegalovirus immediate early enhancer
    615..818     +  promoter       CMV promoter: human cytomegalovirus (CMV) immediate early promoter
    820..839     +  promoter       PLtetO-1 promoter (fragment): modified phage lambda PL promoter with tet operator sites (Lutz and Bujard, 1997)
    841..860     +  promoter       PLtetO-1 promoter (fragment): modified phage lambda PL promoter with tet operator sites (Lutz and Bujard, 1997)
    868..901     +  promoter       TRE3GV promoter (fragment): 3rd-generation Tet-responsive promoter that can be activated by binding of Tet-On® 3G, optimized for retroviral and lentiviral vectors
   1002..1091    +  CDS            ORF30 (fragment): ORF30_HHV8P - Protein predicted: Swiss-Prot protein existence level 4. From Human herpesvirus 8 type P (isolate GK18) (HHV-8) (Kaposi's sarcoma-associated herpesvirus).
   1091..1672    +  CDS            ORF31: UL92_HHV8P - Protein inferred from homology: Swiss-Prot protein existence level 3. May play a role in viral replication. From Human herpesvirus 8 type P (isolate GK18) (HHV-8) (Kaposi's sarcoma-associated herpesvirus).
   1703..2659    +  CDS            TurboID: mutant of the E. coli biotin ligase BioID engineered for improved catalytic efficiency (Branon et al., 2018)
   2805..3029    +  polyA_signal   bGH poly(A) signal: bovine growth hormone polyadenylation signal
   3033..3054    +  promoter       SV40 promoter (fragment): SV40 enhancer and early promoter
   3075..3503    +  rep_origin     f1 ori (sequence partly withheld): f1 bacteriophage origin of replication; arrow indicates direction of (+) strand synthesis
   3517..3846    +  promoter       SV40 promoter: SV40 enhancer and early promoter
   3894..3941    +  promoter       EM7 promoter: synthetic bacterial promoter&nbsp
   3960..4334    +  CDS            BleoR: antibiotic-binding protein; Sh ble from Streptoalloteichus hindustanus; confers resistance to bleomycin, phleomycin, and Zeocin™
   4344..4469    +  CDS            ble (fragment): BLE_KLEPN - Experimental evidence at protein level: Swiss-Prot protein existence level 1. Binding protein with a strong affinity to the bleomycin family of antibiotics. Binds to CL990; an antimitotic-antibiotic compound. From Klebsiella pneumoniae.
   4464..4585    +  polyA_signal   SV40 poly(A) signal: SV40 polyadenylation signal
   4658..4674    -  protein_bind   lac operator: The lac repressor binds to the lac operator to inhibit transcription in E. coli. This inhibition can be relieved by adding lactose or isopropyl-β-D-thiogalactopyranoside (IPTG). lac repressor encoded by lacI
   4682..4712    -  promoter       lac promoter: promoter for the E. coli lac operon
   4727..4748    -  protein_bind   CAP binding site: CAP binding activates transcription in the presence of cAMP. E. coli catabolite activator protein
   4761..4853    -  CDS            lacI (fragment): lac repressor; lacI; The lac repressor binds to the lac operator to inhibit transcription in E. coli. This inhibition can be relieved by adding lactose or isopropyl-β-D-thiogalactopyranoside (IPTG).
   5036..5624    -  rep_origin     ori: high-copy-number ColE1/pMB1/pBR322/pUC origin of replication
   5795..6655    -  CDS            AmpR: β-lactamase; bla; confers resistance to ampicillin, carbenicillin, and related antibiotics
   6656..6760    -  promoter       AmpR promoter: bla
>Addgene plasmid #200019 | pCDNA4.TO_ORF31_TurboID_3xHA | addgene full sequence | sequence record 391738 | Addgene NGS Result
GACGGATCGGGAGATCTCCCGATCCCCTATGGTGCACTCTCAGTACAATCTGCTCTGATGCCGCATAGTT
AAGCCAGTATCTGCTCCCTGCTTGTGTGTTGGAGGTCGCTGAGTAGTGCGCGAGCAAAATTTAAGCTACA
ACAAGGCAAGGCTTGACCGACAATTGCATGAAGAATCTGCTTAGGGTTAGGCGTTTTGCGCTGCTTCGCG
ATGTACGGGCCAGATATACGCGTTGACATTGATTATTGACTAGTTATTAATAGTAATCAATTACGGGGTC
ATTAGTTCATAGCCCATATATGGAGTTCCGCGTTACATAACTTACGGTAAATGGCCCGCCTGGCTGACCG
CCCAACGACCCCCGCCCATTGACGTCAATAATGACGTATGTTCCCATAGTAACGCCAATAGGGACTTTCC
ATTGACGTCAATGGGTGGAGTATTTACGGTAAACTGCCCACTTGGCAGTACATCAAGTGTATCATATGCC
AAGTACGCCCCCTATTGACGTCAATGACGGTAAATGGCCCGCCTGGCATTATGCCCAGTACATGACCTTA
TGGGACTTTCCTACTTGGCAGTACATCTACGTATTAGTCATCGCTATTACCATGGTGATGCGGTTTTGGC
AGTACATCAATGGGCGTGGATAGCGGTTTGACTCACGGGGATTTCCAAGTCTCCACCCCATTGACGTCAA
TGGGAGTTTGTTTTGGCACCAAAATCAACGGGACTTTCCAAAATGTCGTAACAACTCCGCCCCATTGACG
CAAATGGGCGGTAGGCGTGTACGGTGGGAGGTCTATATAAGCAGAGCTCTCCCTATCAGTGATAGAGATC
TCCCTATCAGTGATAGAGATCGTCGACGAGCTCGTTTAGTGAACCGTCAGATCGCCTGGAGACGCCATCC
ACGCTGTTTTGACCTCCATAGAAGACACCGGGACCGATCCAGCCTCCGGACTCTAGCGTTTAAACTTAAG
CTTGGTACCGAGCTCGGATCATGTCACAAAACAGAAAGACTCTGCCTGCTGATGGACCTGGTGGGCACGG
AGTGCTTTGCGAGGGTGTGCCGCCTAGACACCGGTGCGAAATGAAGAGTGTGGCGAGTCCCTTATGTCAG
TTCCACGGCGTGTTTTGCCTGTACCAGTGTCGCCAGTGCCTGGCATACCACGTGTGTGATGGGGGCGCCG
AATGCGTTCTCCTGCATACGCCGGAGAGCGTCATCTGCGAACTAACGGGTAACTGCATGCTCGGCAACAT
TCAAGAGGGCCAGTTTTTAGGGCCGGTACCGTATCGGACTTTGGATAACCAGGTTGACAGGGACGCATAT
CACGGGATGCTAGCGTGTCTGAAACGGGACATTGTGCGGTATTTGCAGACATGGCCGGACACCACCGTAA
TCGTGCAGGAAATAGCCCTGGGGGACGGCGTCACCGACACCATCTCGGCCATTATAGATGAAACATTCGG
TGAGTGTCTTCCCGTACTGGGGGAGGCCCAAGGCGGGTACGCCCTGGTCTGTAGCATGTATCTGCACGTT
ATCGTCTCCATCTATTCGACAAAAACGGTGTACAACAGTATGCTATTTAAATGCACAAAGAATAAAAAGT
ACGACTGCATTGCCAAGCGGGTGCGGACAAAATGGATGCGCATGCTATCAACGAAAGATACGGGGTCAGG
CGGCTCTGGTGGCTCCGGAGCCAAAGACAATACTGTGCCTCTGAAGCTGATCGCTCTCCTGGCTAATGGC
GAGTTCCATAGTGGCGAACAGCTGGGAGAAACCCTGGGCATGTCCAGGGCCGCTATCAACAAGCACATTC
AGACTCTGCGCGACTGGGGCGTGGACGTGTTCACCGTGCCCGGAAAGGGCTACTCTCTGCCCGAGCCTAT
CCCGCTGCTGAACGCTAAACAGATTCTGGGACAGCTGGACGGCGGGAGCGTGGCAGTCCTGCCTGTGGTC
GACTCCACCAATCAGTACCTGCTGGATCGAATCGGCGAGCTGAAGAGTGGGGATGCTTGCATTGCAGAAT
ATCAGCAGGCAGGGAGAGGAAGCAGAGGGAGGAAATGGTTCTCTCCTTTTGGAGCTAACCTGTACCTGAG
TATGTTTTGGCGCCTGAAGCGGGGACCAGCAGCAATCGGCCTGGGCCCGGTCATCGGAATTGTCATGGCA
GAAGCGCTGCGAAAGCTGGGAGCAGACAAGGTGCGAGTCAAATGGCCCAATGACCTGTATCTGCAGGATA
GAAAGCTGGCAGGCATCCTGGTGGAGCTGGCCGGAATAACAGGCGATGCTGCACAGATCGTCATTGGCGC
CGGGATTAACGTGGCTATGAGGCGCGTGGAGGAAAGCGTGGTCAATCAGGGCTGGATCACACTGCAGGAA
GCAGGGATTAACCTGGACAGGAATACTCTGGCCGCTACGCTGATCCGAGAGCTGCGGGCAGCCCTGGAAC
TGTTCGAGCAGGAAGGCCTGGCTCCATATCTGCCACGGTGGGAGAAGCTGGATAACTTCATCAATAGACC
CGTGAAGCTGATCATTGGGGACAAAGAGATTTTCGGGATTAGCCGGGGGATTGATAAACAGGGAGCCCTG
CTGCTGGAACAGGACGGAGTTATCAAACCCTGGATGGGCGGAGAAATCAGTCTGCGGTCTGCCGAAAAGT
CGCGGCCGCTCGAGGGAGGCGGTGGATACCCGTATGATGTTCCGGATTACGCTGGCTATCCCTACGACGT
GCCCGACTATGCCGGGTACCCCTATGACGTCCCAGACTACGCAGGGCCCGTTTAAACCCGCTGATCAGCC
TCGACTGTGCCTTCTAGTTGCCAGCCATCTGTTGTTTGCCCCTCCCCCGTGCCTTCCTTGACCCTGGAAG
GTGCCACTCCCACTGTCCTTTCCTAATAAAATGAGGAAATTGCATCGCATTGTCTGAGTAGGTGTCATTC
TATTCTGGGGGGTGGGGTGGGGCAGGACAGCAAGGGGGAGGATTGGGAAGACAATAGCAGGCATGCTGGG
GATGCGGTGGGCTCTATGGCTTCTGAGGCGGAAAGAACCAGCTGGGGCTCTAGGGGGTATCCCC
[124 nt withheld, positions 3075-3198]
C
[91 nt withheld, positions 3200-3290]
A
[49 nt withheld, positions 3292-3340]
CCTTTGACGTTGGAGTCCACGTTCTTT
[37 nt withheld, positions 3368-3404]
ACCCTATCTCGGTCTATTCTTTTGATTTATAAGGGATTTTGCCGATTTCGGCCTATTGGTTAAAAAATGA
GCTGATTTAACAAAAATTTAACGCGAATTAATTCTGTGGAATGTGTGTCAGTTAGGGTGTGGAAAGTCCC
CAGGCTCCCCAGCAGGCAGAAGTATGCAAAGCATGCATCTCAATTAGTCAGCAACCAGGTGTGGAAAGTC
CCCAGGCTCCCCAGCAGGCAGAAGTATGCAAAGCATGCATCTCAATTAGTCAGCAACCATAGTCCCGCCC
CTAACTCCGCCCATCCCGCCCCTAACTCCGCCCAGTTCCGCCCATTCTCCGCCCCATGGCTGACTAATTT
TTTTTATTTATGCAGAGGCCGAGGCCGCCTCTGCCTCTGAGCTATTCCAGAAGTAGTGAGGAGGCTTTTT
TGGAGGCCTAGGCTTTTGCAAAAAGCTCCCGGGAGCTTGTATATCCATTTTCGGATCTGATCAGCACGTG
TTGACAATTAATCATCGGCATAGTATATCGGCATAGTATAATACGACAAGGTGAGGAACTAAACCATGGC
CAAGTTGACCAGTGCCGTTCCGGTGCTCACCGCGCGCGACGTCGCCGGAGCGGTCGAGTTCTGGACCGAC
CGGCTCGGGTTCTCCCGGGACTTCGTGGAGGACGACTTCGCCGGTGTGGTCCGGGACGACGTGACCCTGT
TCATCAGCGCGGTCCAGGACCAGGTGGTGCCGGACAACACCCTGGCCTGGGTGTGGGTGCGCGGCCTGGA
CGAGCTGTACGCCGAGTGGTCGGAGGTCGTGTCCACGAACTTCCGGGACGCCTCCGGGCCGGCCATGACC
GAGATCGGCGAGCAGCCGTGGGGGCGGGAGTTCGCCCTGCGCGACCCGGCCGGCAACTGCGTGCACTTCG
TGGCCGAGGAGCAGGACTGACACGTGCTACGAGATTTCGATTCCACCGCCGCCTTCTATGAAAGGTTGGG
CTTCGGAATCGTTTTCCGGGACGCCGGCTGGATGATCCTCCAGCGCGGGGATCTCATGCTGGAGTTCTTC
GCCCACCCCAACTTGTTTATTGCAGCTTATAATGGTTACAAATAAAGCAATAGCATCACAAATTTCACAA
ATAAAGCATTTTTTTCACTGCATTCTAGTTGTGGTTTGTCCAAACTCATCAATGTATCTTATCATGTCTG
TATACCGTCGACCTCTAGCTAGAGCTTGGCGTAATCATGGTCATAGCTGTTTCCTGTGTGAAATTGTTAT
CCGCTCACAATTCCACACAACATACGAGCCGGAAGCATAAAGTGTAAAGCCTGGGGTGCCTAATGAGTGA
GCTAACTCACATTAATTGCGTTGCGCTCACTGCCCGCTTTCCAGTCGGGAAACCTGTCGTGCCAGCTGCA
TTAATGAATCGGCCAACGCGCGGGGAGAGGCGGTTTGCGTATTGGGCGCTCTTCCGCTTCCTCGCTCACT
GACTCGCTGCGCTCGGTCGTTCGGCTGCGGCGAGCGGTATCAGCTCACTCAAAGGCGGTAATACGGTTAT
CCACAGAATCAGGGGATAACGCAGGAAAGAACATGTGAGCAAAAGGCCAGCAAAAGGCCAGGAACCGTAA
AAAGGCCGCGTTGCTGGCGTTTTTCCATAGGCTCCGCCCCCCTGACGAGCATCACAAAAATCGACGCTCA
AGTCAGAGGTGGCGAAACCCGACAGGACTATAAAGATACCAGGCGTTTCCCCCTGGAAGCTCCCTCGTGC
GCTCTCCTGTTCCGACCCTGCCGCTTACCGGATACCTGTCCGCCTTTCTCCCTTCGGGAAGCGTGGCGCT
TTCTCATAGCTCACGCTGTAGGTATCTCAGTTCGGTGTAGGTCGTTCGCTCCAAGCTGGGCTGTGTGCAC
GAACCCCCCGTTCAGCCCGACCGCTGCGCCTTATCCGGTAACTATCGTCTTGAGTCCAACCCGGTAAGAC
ACGACTTATCGCCACTGGCAGCAGCCACTGGTAACAGGATTAGCAGAGCGAGGTATGTAGGCGGTGCTAC
AGAGTTCTTGAAGTGGTGGCCTAACTACGGCTACACTAGAAGAACAGTATTTGGTATCTGCGCTCTGCTG
AAGCCAGTTACCTTCGGAAAAAGAGTTGGTAGCTCTTGATCCGGCAAACAAACCACCGCTGGTAGCGGTG
GTTTTTTTGTTTGCAAGCAGCAGATTACGCGCAGAAAAAAAGGATCTCAAGAAGATCCTTTGATCTTTTC
TACGGGGTCTGACGCTCAGTGGAACGAAAACTCACGTTAAGGGATTTTGGTCATGAGATTATCAAAAAGG
ATCTTCACCTAGATCCTTTTAAATTAAAAATGAAGTTTTAAATCAATCTAAAGTATATATGAGTAAACTT
GGTCTGACAGTTACCAATGCTTAATCAGTGAGGCACCTATCTCAGCGATCTGTCTATTTCGTTCATCCAT
AGTTGCCTGACTCCCCGTCGTGTAGATAACTACGATACGGGAGGGCTTACCATCTGGCCCCAGTGCTGCA
ATGATACCGCGAGACCCACGCTCACCGGCTCCAGATTTATCAGCAATAAACCAGCCAGCCGGAAGGGCCG
AGCGCAGAAGTGGTCCTGCAACTTTATCCGCCTCCATCCAGTCTATTAATTGTTGCCGGGAAGCTAGAGT
AAGTAGTTCGCCAGTTAATAGTTTGCGCAACGTTGTTGCCATTGCTACAGGCATCGTGGTGTCACGCTCG
TCGTTTGGTATGGCTTCATTCAGCTCCGGTTCCCAACGATCAAGGCGAGTTACATGATCCCCCATGTTGT
GCAAAAAAGCGGTTAGCTCCTTCGGTCCTCCGATCGTTGTCAGAAGTAAGTTGGCCGCAGTGTTATCACT
CATGGTTATGGCAGCACTGCATAATTCTCTTACTGTCATGCCATCCGTAAGATGCTTTTCTGTGACTGGT
GAGTACTCAACCAAGTCATTCTGAGAATAGTGTATGCGGCGACCGAGTTGCTCTTGCCCGGCGTCAATAC
GGGATAATACCGCGCCACATAGCAGAACTTTAAAAGTGCTCATCATTGGAAAACGTTCTTCGGGGCGAAA
ACTCTCAAGGATCTTACCGCTGTTGAGATCCAGTTCGATGTAACCCACTCGTGCACCCAACTGATCTTCA
GCATCTTTTACTTTCACCAGCGTTTCTGGGTGAGCAAAAACAGGAAGGCAAAATGCCGCAAAAAAGGGAA
TAAGGGCGACACGGAAATGTTGAATACTCATACTCTTCCTTTTTCAATATTATTGAAGCATTTATCAGGG
TTATTGTCTCATGAGCGGATACATATTTGAATGTATTTAGAAAAATAAACAAATAGGGGTTCCGCGCACA
TTTCCCCGAAAAGTGCCACCTGACGTC
